>Addgene plasmid #115173 | pSuper-Sema4A 42-3n | addgene full sequence | sequence record 221012 | Addgene NGS Result
GAACGCTGACGTCATCAACCCGCTCCAAGGAATCGCGGGCCCAGTGTCACTAGGCGGGAACACCCAGCGC
GCGTGCGCCCTGGCAGGAAGATGGCTGTGAGGGACAGGGGAGTGGCGCCCTGCAATATTTGCATGTCGCT
ATGTGTTCTGGGAAATCACCATAAACGTGAAATGTCTTTGGATTTGGGAATCTTATAAGTTCTGTATGAG
ACCACAGATCCCCACAAAGCCTTGACCTTCATTTCAAGAGAATGAAGGTCAAGGCTTTGTTTTTTGGAAA
AGCTTATCGATACCGTCGACCTCGAGGGGGGGCCCGGTACCAGCTTTTGTTCCCTTTAGTGAGGGTTAAT
TTCGAGCTTGGCGTAATCATGGTCATAGCTGTTTCCTGTGTGAAATTGTTATCCGCTCACAATTCCACAC
AACATACGAGCCGGAAGCATAAAGTGTAAAGCCTGGGGTGCCTAATGAGTGAGCTAACTCACATTAATTG
CGTTGCGCTCACTGCCCGCTTTCCAGTCGGGAAACCTGTCGTGCCAGCTGCATTAATGAATCGGCCAACG
CGCGGGGAGAGGCGGTTTGCGTATTGGGCGCTCTTCCGCTTCCTCGCTCACTGACTCGCTGCGCTCGGTC
GTTCGGCTGCGGCGAGCGGTATCAGCTCACTCAAAGGCGGTAATACGGTTATCCACAGAATCAGGGGATA
ACGCAGGAAAGAACATGTGAGCAAAAGGCCAGCAAAAGGCCAGGAACCGTAAAAAGGCCGCGTTGCTGGC
GTTTTTCCATAGGCTCCGCCCCCCTGACGAGCATCACAAAAATCGACGCTCAAGTCAGAGGTGGCGAAAC
CCGACAGGACTATAAAGATACCAGGCGTTTCCCCCTGGAAGCTCCCTCGTGCGCTCTCCTGTTCCGACCC
TGCCGCTTACCGGATACCTGTCCGCCTTTCTCCCTTCGGGAAGCGTGGCGCTTTCTCATAGCTCACGCTG
TAGGTATCTCAGTTCGGTGTAGGTCGTTCGCTCCAAGCTGGGCTGTGTGCACGAACCCCCCGTTCAGCCC
GACCGCTGCGCCTTATCCGGTAACTATCGTCTTGAGTCCAACCCGGTAAGACACGACTTATCGCCACTGG
CAGCAGCCACTGGTAACAGGATTAGCAGAGCGAGGTATGTAGGCGGTGCTACAGAGTTCTTGAAGTGGTG
GCCTAACTACGGCTACACTAGAAGAACAGTATTTGGTATCTGCGCTCTGCTGAAGCCAGTTACCTTCGGA
AAAAGAGTTGGTAGCTCTTGATCCGGCAAACAAACCACCGCTGGTAGCGGTGGTTTTTTTGTTTGCAAGC
AGCAGATTACGCGCAGAAAAAAAGGATCTCAAGAAGATCCTTTGATCTTTTCTACGGGGTCTGACGCTCA
GTGGAACGAAAACTCACGTTAAGGGATTTTGGTCATGAGATTATCAAAAAGGATCTTCACCTAGATCCTT
TTAAATTAAAAATGAAGTTTTAAATCAATCTAAAGTATATATGAGTAAACTTGGTCTGACAGTTACCAAT
GCTTAATCAGTGAGGCACCTATCTCAGCGATCTGTCTATTTCGTTCATCCATAGTTGCCTGACTCCCCGT
CGTGTAGATAACTACGATACGGGAGGGCTTACCATCTGGCCCCAGTGCTGCAATGATACCGCGAGACCCA
CGCTCACCGGCTCCAGATTTATCAGCAATAAACCAGCCAGCCGGAAGGGCCGAGCGCAGAAGTGGTCCTG
CAACTTTATCCGCCTCCATCCAGTCTATTAATTGTTGCCGGGAAGCTAGAGTAAGTAGTTCGCCAGTTAA
TAGTTTGCGCAACGTTGTTGCCATTGCTACAGGCATCGTGGTGTCACGCTCGTCGTTTGGTATGGCTTCA
TTCAGCTCCGGTTCCCAACGATCAAGGCGAGTTACATGATCCCCCATGTTGTGCAAAAAAGCGGTTAGCT
CCTTCGGTCCTCCGATCGTTGTCAGAAGTAAGTTGGCCGCAGTGTTATCACTCATGGTTATGGCAGCACT
GCATAATTCTCTTACTGTCATGCCATCCGTAAGATGCTTTTCTGTGACTGGTGAGTACTCAACCAAGTCA
TTCTGAGAATAGTGTATGCGGCGACCGAGTTGCTCTTGCCCGGCGTCAATACGGGATAATACCGCGCCAC
ATAGCAGAACTTTAAAAGTGCTCATCATTGGAAAACGTTCTTCGGGGCGAAAACTCTCAAGGATCTTACC
GCTGTTGAGATCCAGTTCGATGTAACCCACTCGTGCACCCAACTGATCTTCAGCATCTTTTACTTTCACC
AGCGTTTCTGGGTGAGCAAAAACAGGAAGGCAAAATGCCGCAAAAAAGGGAATAAGGGCGACACGGAAAT
GTTGAATACTCATACTCTTCCTTTTTCAATATTATTGAAGCATTTATCAGGGTTATTGTCTCATGAGCGG
ATACATATTTGAATGTATTTAGAAAAATAAACAAATAGGGGTTCCGCGCACATTTCCCCGAAAAGTGCCA
CCTAAATTGTAAGCGTTAATATTTTGTTAAAATTCGCGTTAAATTTTTGTTAAATCAGCTCATTTTTTAA
CCAATAGGCCGAAATCGGCAAAATCCCTTATAAATCAAAAGAATAGACCGAGATAGGGT
[37 nt withheld, positions 2650-2686]
AAAGAACGTGGACTCCAACGTCAAAGG
[49 nt withheld, positions 2714-2762]
T
[91 nt withheld, positions 2764-2854]
G
[124 nt withheld, positions 2856-2979]
CCCATTCGCCATTCAGGCTGCGCAACTGTTGGGAAGGGCGATCGGTGCGGGCCTCTTCGCTATTACGCCA
GCTGGCGAAAGGGGGATGTGCTGCAAGGCGATTAAGTTGGGTAACGCCAGGGTTTTCCCAGTCACGACGT
TGTAAAACGACGGCCAGTGAATTGTAATACGACTCACTATAGGGCGAATTGGAGCTCCACCGCGGTGGCG
GCCGCTCTAGAACTAGTGGATCCCCCGGGCTGCAGGAATTC
Features (pLannotate 1.2.2; 14 found; start..end, strand, type, name):
      1..215     +  promoter       H1 promoter: human H1 RNA promoter
    280..321     +  misc_feature   MCS (fragment): pBluescript multiple cloning site
    333..351     -  promoter       T3 promoter: promoter for bacteriophage T3 RNA polymerase
    396..412     -  protein_bind   lac operator: The lac repressor binds to the lac operator to inhibit transcription in E. coli. This inhibition can be relieved by adding lactose or isopropyl-β-D-thiogalactopyranoside (IPTG). lac repressor encoded by lacI
    420..450     -  promoter       lac promoter: promoter for the E. coli lac operon
    465..486     -  protein_bind   CAP binding site: CAP binding activates transcription in the presence of cAMP. E. coli catabolite activator protein
    499..591     -  CDS            lacI (fragment): lac repressor; lacI; The lac repressor binds to the lac operator to inhibit transcription in E. coli. This inhibition can be relieved by adding lactose or isopropyl-β-D-thiogalactopyranoside (IPTG).
    774..1362    -  rep_origin     ori: high-copy-number ColE1/pMB1/pBR322/pUC origin of replication
   1533..2393    -  CDS            AmpR: β-lactamase; bla; confers resistance to ampicillin, carbenicillin, and related antibiotics
   2394..2498    -  promoter       AmpR promoter: bla
   2551..2979    -  rep_origin     f1 ori (sequence partly withheld): f1 bacteriophage origin of replication; arrow indicates direction of (+) strand synthesis
   2984..3141    -  CDS            lacZα (fragment): LacZα fragment of β-galactosidase; lacZ fragment
   3144..3162    +  promoter       T7 promoter: promoter for bacteriophage T7 RNA polymerase
   3171..2       +  misc_feature   MCS (fragment) (across the origin): pBluescript multiple cloning site
