[The description below was written by a language model from this plasmid's Addgene catalogue record and pLannotate feature annotations shown in this document.]
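Description:
pSuper-Sema4A 42-3n is an RNAi plasmid built on the pSuper backbone, a pBluescript-derived vector designed to express short hairpin RNAs in mammalian cells after transfection. It carries an shRNA directed against Sema4A (semaphorin 4A), with a target sequence intended to work against both the mouse and rat transcripts. The hairpin oligonucleotide was cloned by restriction digestion between BglII and HindIII. In the sequenced record this places it in the unannotated gap immediately downstream of the human H1 RNA promoter and upstream of the remaining multiple cloning site fragment. H1 is an RNA polymerase III promoter that produces small, defined transcripts lacking a poly(A) tail. The transcript folds into a stem-loop that the cellular RNAi machinery processes into an siRNA, leading to knockdown of Sema4A.

The rest of the plasmid is standard pBluescript scaffolding. A high-copy ColE1/pUC-type origin supports replication in E. coli, and the β-lactamase gene with its own promoter provides ampicillin selection. An f1 phage origin is also present, along with remnants of the lac promoter/operator, lacZα and lacI. T7 and T3 promoters flank the cassette and serve here mainly as sequencing primer sites. No mammalian selection marker or fluorescent reporter is annotated, so transfected cells would have to be identified by other means, such as a co-transfected marker. The sequenced record is 3,230 nt, somewhat smaller than the approximate 4,000 bp backbone size listed in the catalogue. According to the associated publication, the construct was used to study how class 4 semaphorins and Plexin-B receptors regulate GABAergic and glutamatergic synapse development in the mammalian hippocampus.
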