Addgene plasmid #115173: pSuper-Sema4A 42-3n
Purpose: shRNA against rodent Sema4A
Depositing lab: Suzanne Paradis. Depositing organization: Brandeis University. Publication: Class 4 Semaphorins and Plexin-B receptors regulate GABAergic and glutamatergic synapse development in the mammalian hippocampus. McDermott JE, Goldblatt D, Paradis S. Mol Cell Neurosci. 2018 Jul 4;92:50-66. doi: 10.1016/j.mcn.2018.06.008. PubMed 29981480.
Backbone
  Vector backbone: pSuper
  Backbone size w/o insert (bp): 4000
  Vector type: RNAi
Growth in bacteria
  Bacterial resistance: Ampicillin, 100 μg/mL
  Growth temperature: 37°C
  Growth strain: DH5alpha
  Copy number: Unknown
Gene/Insert
  Gene/Insert name: shRNA targeting Sema4A
  gRNA/shRNA sequence: ACAAAGCCTTGACCTTCAT
  Species: M. musculus (mouse), R. norvegicus (rat)
  Cloning method: Restriction Enzyme; 5′ cloning site BglII (unknown if destroyed); 3′ cloning site HindIII (unknown if destroyed)
  Sequencing primers: 5′ T7; 3′ T3
Terms and licenses: Academic/Nonprofit Terms; Industry Terms: Not Available to Industry
How to cite: pSuper-Sema4A 42-3n was a gift from Suzanne Paradis (Addgene plasmid # 115173 ; http://n2t.net/addgene:115173 ; RRID:Addgene_115173)
