>Addgene plasmid #115173 | pSuper-Sema4A 42-3n | depositor partial sequence | sequence record 217005 | shRNA
[69 nt withheld, positions 1-69]
CCCATTCGCCATTCAGGCTGCGCAACTGTTGGGAAGGGCGATCGGTGCGGGCCTCTTCGCTATTACGCCA
GCTGGCGAAAGGGGGATGTGCTGCAAGGCGATTAAGTTGGGTAACGCCAGGGTTTTCCCAGTCACGACGT
TGTAAAACGACGGCCAGTGAATTGTAATACGACTCACTATAGGGCGAATTGGAGCTCCACCGCGGTGGCG
GCCGCTCTAGAACTAGTGGATCCCCCGGGCTGCAGGAATTCGAACGCTGACGTCATCAACCCGCTCCAAG
GAATCGCGGGCCCAGTGTCACTAGGCGGGAACACCCAGCGCGCGTGCGCCCTGGCAGGAAGATGGCTGTG
AGGGACAGGGGAGTGGCGCCCTGCAATATTTGCATGTCGCTATGTGTTCTGGGAAATCACCATAAACGTG
AAATGTCTTTGGATTTGGGAATCTTATAAGTTCTGTATGAGACCACAGATCCCCACAAAGCCTTGACCTT
CATTTCAAGAGAATGAAGGTCAAGGCTTTGTTTTTTGGAAAAGCTTATCGATACCGTCGACCTCGAGGGG
GGGCCCGGTACCAGCTTTTGTTCCCTTTAGTGAGGGTTAATTTCGAGCTTGGCGTAATCATGGTCATAGC
TGTTTCCTGTGTGAAATTGTTATCCGCTCACAATTCCACACAACATACGAGCCGGAAGCATAAAGTGTAA
AGCCTGGGGTGCCTAATGAGTGAGCTAACTCACATTAATTGCGTTGCGCTCACTGCCCGCTTTCCAGTCG
GGAAACCTGTCGTGCCAGCTGCATTAATGAATCGGCCAACGCGCGGGGAGAGGCGGTTTGCGTATTGGGC
GCTCTTCCGCTTCCTCGCTCACTGACTCGCTGCGCTCGGTCGTTCGGCTGCGGCGAGCGGTATCAGCTCA
CTCAAAGGCGGTAATACGGTTATCCACAGAATCAGGGGATAACGCAGGAAAGAACATGTGAGCAAAAGGC
CAGCAAAAGGCCAGGAACCGTAAAAAGGCCGCGTTGCTGGCGTTTTTCCAT
